Addgene plasmid #22332: pCI-MOR15-1
Depositing lab: Hiroaki Matsunami. Depositing organization: Duke University. Publication: Odor coding by a Mammalian receptor repertoire. Saito H, Chi Q, Zhuang H, Matsunami H, Mainland JD. Sci Signal. 2009 . 2(60):ra9. 10.1126/scisignal.2000016 PubMed 19261596.
Backbone
  Vector backbone: pCI
  Backbone manufacturer: Promega
  Backbone size w/o insert (bp): 4006
  Vector type: Mammalian Expression
Growth in bacteria
  Bacterial resistance: Ampicillin, 100 μg/mL
  Growth temperature: 37°C
  Growth strain: DH5alpha
  Copy number: Unknown
Gene/Insert
  Gene/Insert name: MOR15-1 (alt name: Mus musculus olfactory receptor 612)
  Species: M. musculus (mouse)
  Insert size (bp): 972
  GenBank ID: NM_146727
  Tag / fusion protein: Rho (N terminal on insert)
  Cloning method: Restriction Enzyme; 5′ cloning site NheI (not destroyed); 3′ cloning site NotI (not destroyed)
  Sequencing primers: 5′ T7; 3′ EBV-rev
Terms and licenses: Academic/Nonprofit Terms; Industry Terms: Not Available to Industry
Depositor comments: This clone was originally identified as Olfr611, but upon resequencing, it is actually Olfr612.
How to cite: pCI-MOR15-1 was a gift from Hiroaki Matsunami (Addgene plasmid # 22332 ; http://n2t.net/addgene:22332 ; RRID:Addgene_22332)
