[The description below was written by a language model from this plasmid's Addgene catalogue record.]
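Description:
pCI-MOR15-1 is a mammalian expression plasmid built on the commercial pCI backbone (about 4.0 kb without insert) and carrying the mouse odorant receptor MOR15-1, also known as olfactory receptor 612 (Olfr612). It is propagated in E. coli under ampicillin selection; the copy number is not recorded. The record does not list the promoter or other regulatory features. As general background, pCI vectors drive inserts from the CMV immediate-early enhancer/promoter, followed by a chimeric intron and an SV40 late polyadenylation signal. That arrangement suits strong transient expression in cultured mammalian cells. No mammalian selection marker is stated.

The insert of roughly 970 bp was cloned between NheI and NotI sites, both of which remain intact, so the cassette can be excised or exchanged. It carries a Rho tag at its N terminus. This tag is a short leader from the N terminus of rhodopsin, commonly added to odorant receptors to improve their trafficking to the plasma membrane in heterologous cells. It also provides an extracellular epitope for detecting surface expression.

The plasmid comes from a study of odor coding across a mammalian receptor repertoire. Its likely use is therefore expression of this receptor in heterologous cells to test its responses to odorants and match receptors to ligands. The depositor notes that the clone was first identified as Olfr611 but was shown by resequencing to be Olfr612, which users should bear in mind when comparing it with older annotations. No feature table was supplied, so element positions cannot be confirmed from the record.
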