>Addgene plasmid #22332 | pCI-MOR15-1 | depositor partial sequence | sequence record 10242 | Author sequence
ATGCTTCATGTCAACATCACCAACACCATCTTCTCCACCTTCCTGGTTACAGGCATTCCAGGGCTGGAGG
CAGTGTACATCTGGATAGCCATACCATTCTGTGCCATGTTTCTCATCACTATGGTGGGCAACATGACCAT
CATAATTGTTATCTGGCATGAGCAGACTCTTCATGTTCCTATGTATCTATTCCTGGCCATGTTAGCCTCC
TCTGATCTGGGTCTCTCTCTGTTTACCTTCCCCACACTGTTGAGAATCTTCCTGCTGAATGATAGAGAGT
TGACCACCACTGCTTGTTTCACGCAGATGTTCTTCATTCACACTTTCCAAGACCTTGAATCAGCTATTAT
TCTGGCAATGGCCTTCGATCGGTATGTGGCCATTTCTCACCCACTTCACTATCACTCCATTCTCACAGAC
ACTGTGATTGCCAAGATAGGCTTGGCTATTGTTGTACGAACCTTAACTGTGCAGGTGCCTCTCCCTATCC
TCTTGAAGAGATTGTACTTCTGTCATTCCAATGTACTATCTCATTCCTACTGTTTGCATCCTGACATCAT
AAAGCTCTCCTGCTCCAGTACTACTGTCAACAGTATCTTTGGACTTTTTGTAGTGCTCTCCACCATGGGG
CTTGACTTCCTCCTTATCCTACTCTCATATGCATTGATTCTGAAAACAGTACTGAATATGGCTTCCCACA
GTGGCCGCCTCAAGGCTCTCAACACCTGCATCTCTCATCTGTGTGCTGTGGTCCTCTTCTTCACACCCAT
GATCTGCCTATCCATGCTGCATCGTTTTGGTCCAAGGCTTCCCTCACATGTCTATGTGACCCTGGCCAAC
ATGCACTTTCTAATTCCTCCAGTGATGAACCCCATCGTCTATGTGGTGAAAACCAAGCAGATCCGTGACA
AAATTCAGAAACTCTTCATTAGAAAAGCAACAAAGAAAGCTCAGGCTGCATCTATAACATAA
