>Addgene plasmid #22332 | pCI-MOR15-1 | addgene partial sequence | sequence record 28165 | 22332 with T7
ACTTCTACGTGCCCTTCTCCAATGCGACGGGTGTGGTACGCGAATTCACGCGTATGCTTCATGTCAACAT
CACCAACACCATCTTCTCCACCTTCCTGGTTACAGGCATTCCAGGGCTGGAGGCAGTGTACATCTGGATA
GCCATACCATTCTGTGCCATGTTTCTCATCACTATGGTGGGCAACATGACCATCATAATTGTTATCTGGC
ATGAGCAGACTCTTCATGTTCCTATGTATCTATTCCTGGCCATGTTAGCCTCCTCTGATCTGGGTCTCTC
TCTGTTTACCTTCCCCACACTGTTGAGAATCTTCCTGCTGAATGATAGAGAGTTGACCACCACTGCTTGT
TTCACGCAGATGTTCTTCATTCACACTTTCCAAGACCTTGAATCAGCTATTATTCTGGCAATGGCCTTCG
ATCGGTATGTGGCCATTTCTCACCCACTTCACTATCACTCCATTCTCACAGACACTGTGATTGCCAAGAT
AGGCTTGGCTATTGTTGTACGAACCTTAACTGTGCAGGTGCCTCTCCCTATCCTCTTGAAGAGATTGTAC
TTCTGTCATTCCAATGTACTATCTCATTCCTACTGTTTGCATCCTGACATCATAAAGCTCTCCTGCTCCA
GTACTACTGTCAACAGTATCTTTGGACTTTTTGTAGTGCTCTCCACCATGGGGCTTGACTTCCTCCTTAT
CCTACTCTCATATGCATTGATTCTGAAAACAGTACTGAATATGGCTTCCCACAGTGGCCGCCTCAAAGCT
CTCAACACCTGCACCTCTCATCTGTG
